Addgene plasmid #143535: TFORF1668
Purpose: Lentiviral vector for overexpressing transcription factor ORFs with unique 24-bp barcodes. Barcodes facilitate identification of transcription factors in pooled screens.
Depositing lab: Feng Zhang. Depositing organization: Broad Institute. Publication: A transcription factor atlas of directed differentiation. Joung J, Ma S, Tay T, Geiger-Schuller KR, Kirchgatterer PC, Verdine VK, Guo B, Arias-Garcia MA, Allen WE, Singh A, Kuksenko O, Abudayyeh OO, Gootenberg JS, Fu Z, Macrae RK, Buenrostro JD, Regev A, Zhang F. Cell. 2023 Jan 5;186(1):209-229.e26. doi: 10.1016/j.cell.2022.11.026. PubMed 36608654.
Backbone
  Vector backbone: pLX_TRC317
  Backbone manufacturer: Broad Institute Genetic Perturbation Platform
  Backbone size w/o insert (bp): 8264
  Vector type: Mammalian Expression, Lentiviral
  Selectable markers: Puromycin
Growth in bacteria
  Bacterial resistance: Ampicillin, 100 μg/mL
  Growth temperature: 37°C
  Growth strain: NEB Stable
  Copy number: High Copy
Gene/Insert
  Gene/Insert name: TP73
  Species: H. sapiens (human)
  Insert size (bp): 1799
  Entrez Gene: TP73 (a.k.a. CILD47, P73)
  Promoter: EF1a
  Cloning method: Unknown
  Sequencing primers: 5′ GGGTGGAGACTGAAGTTAGGCCAG; 3′ CACATAGCGTAAAAGGAGCAACATAG
Terms and licenses: Academic/Nonprofit Terms; Industry Terms: Not Available to Industry
Depositor comments: NM_001204192,ENST00000378290 . The transcription factor ORF portion of this plasmid was synthesized by Genewiz. Please test multiple small colonies in case of plasmid recombination. To make this collection available in a timely manner, a portion of this collection was not fully sequenced by Addgene. If an Addgene verified full plasmid sequence is not available, please contact us prior to placing an order to request the full sequence.
How to cite: TFORF1668 was a gift from Feng Zhang (Addgene plasmid # 143535 ; http://n2t.net/addgene:143535 ; RRID:Addgene_143535)
