[The description below was written by a language model from this plasmid's Addgene catalogue record and pLannotate feature annotations shown in this document.]
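Description:
TFORF1668 is a lentiviral mammalian expression plasmid built on the pLX_TRC317 backbone from the Broad Institute Genetic Perturbation Platform. It carries a synthesized human TP73 open reading frame as one member of a barcoded transcription factor ORF collection. In bacteria it replicates from a high-copy ColE1/pUC-type origin and is selected through the β-lactamase (AmpR) gene. An f1 origin and remnants of a lac/lacZα cloning region flanked by T7 and T3 promoters are also present. The depositor warns that the plasmid can recombine during propagation, as is common for LTR-containing vectors.

The viral portion has a third-generation, self-inactivating layout. An RSV promoter drives a truncated HIV-1 5' LTR, followed by the Ψ packaging signal with a partial gag sequence and the Rev response element for Rev-dependent export of the genomic RNA. The unit ends in a ΔU3 3' LTR and an SV40 polyadenylation signal.

Two expression units lie between the LTRs. An SV40 early promoter/origin region sits directly upstream of the puromycin N-acetyltransferase gene, which allows selection of transduced cells. After a cPPT/CTS element, which aids nuclear import of the reverse-transcribed genome, the strong constitutive EF-1α promoter drives TP73. A WPRE downstream of TP73 enhances transcript stability and expression. According to the annotation, p73 participates in the apoptotic response to DNA damage, with isoform-dependent activity.

The record states that each construct in the collection has a unique 24-bp barcode, but this is not annotated in the feature table. The short U6 promoter fragment called between the ORF and the WPRE is probably a partial-match annotation rather than a working promoter. The vector is intended for TP73 overexpression, and the barcode allows the factor to be identified in pooled screens such as directed differentiation studies.
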