Features (pLannotate 1.2.2; 31 found; start..end, strand, type, name):
      5..231     +  promoter       RSV promoter: Rous sarcoma virus enhancer/promoter
    232..412     +  LTR            5' LTR (truncated): truncated 5' long terminal repeat (LTR) from HIV-1
    459..584     +  misc_feature   HIV-1 Ψ: packaging signal of human immunodeficiency virus type 1
    568..931     +  CDS            HIV-1 gag (fragment): gag protein from human immunodeficiency virus 1; gag
   1077..1310    +  misc_feature   RRE: The Rev response element (RRE) of HIV-1 allows for Rev-dependent mRNA export from the nucleus to the cytoplasm.
   1687..1713    +  CDS            Rev (fragment): human immunodeficiency virus 1 (HIV-1) Rev protein; rev; enhances nuclear export of unspliced and incompletely spliced viral mRNAs
   1720..1743    +  promoter       SV40 promoter (fragment): SV40 early promoter
   1744..1815    +  promoter       SV40 promoter (fragment): SV40 enhancer and early promoter
   1839..1974    +  rep_origin     SV40 ori: SV40 origin of replication
   2020..2616    +  CDS            PuroR (fragment): puromycin N-acetyltransferase; pac from Streptomyces; confers resistance to puromycin
   2665..2782    +  misc_feature   cPPT/CTS: central polypurine tract and central termination sequence of HIV-1
   2847..2913    +  CDS            small t antigen (fragment): SV40 (simian virus 40) small t antigen
   2920..4098    +  promoter       EF-1α promoter: strong constitutive promoter for human elongation factor EF-1α
   4106..5809    +  CDS            TP73 (fragment): P73_HUMAN - Also known as P73. Experimental evidence at protein level: Swiss-Prot protein existence level 1. Participates in the apoptotic response to DNA damage. Isoforms containing the transactivation domain are pro-apoptotic, isoforms lacking the domain are anti-apoptotic and block the function of p53 and transactivating p73 isoforms. May be a tumor suppressor protein. From Homo sapiens (Human).
   5825..5878    +  promoter       U6 promoter (fragment): RNA polymerase III promoter for human U6 snRNA
   5920..6508    +  misc_feature   WPRE: woodchuck hepatitis virus posttranscriptional regulatory element
   6559..6578    +  misc_feature   cPPT/CTS (fragment): central polypurine tract and central termination sequence of HIV-1
   6580..6813    +  LTR            3' LTR (ΔU3): self-inactivating 3' long terminal repeat (LTR) from HIV-1
   6891..7012    +  polyA_signal   SV40 poly(A) signal: SV40 polyadenylation signal
   7052..7187    +  rep_origin     SV40 ori: SV40 origin of replication
   7208..7226    -  promoter       T7 promoter: promoter for bacteriophage T7 RNA polymerase
   7234..7389    +  CDS            lacZα (fragment): LacZα fragment of β-galactosidase; lacZ fragment
   7394..7822    +  rep_origin     f1 ori (sequence partly withheld): f1 bacteriophage origin of replication; arrow indicates direction of (+) strand synthesis
   7875..7979    +  promoter       AmpR promoter: bla
   7980..8840    +  CDS            AmpR: β-lactamase; bla; confers resistance to ampicillin, carbenicillin, and related antibiotics
   9011..9599    +  rep_origin     ori: high-copy-number ColE1/pMB1/pBR322/pUC origin of replication
   9782..9874    +  CDS            lacI (fragment): lac repressor; lacI; The lac repressor binds to the lac operator to inhibit transcription in E. coli. This inhibition can be relieved by adding lactose or isopropyl-β-D-thiogalactopyranoside (IPTG).
   9887..9908    +  protein_bind   CAP binding site: CAP binding activates transcription in the presence of cAMP. E. coli catabolite activator protein
   9923..9953    +  promoter       lac promoter: promoter for the E. coli lac operon
   9961..9977    +  protein_bind   lac operator: The lac repressor binds to the lac operator to inhibit transcription in E. coli. This inhibition can be relieved by adding lactose or isopropyl-β-D-thiogalactopyranoside (IPTG). lac repressor encoded by lacI
  10022..10040   +  promoter       T3 promoter: promoter for bacteriophage T3 RNA polymerase
>Addgene plasmid #143535 | TFORF1668 | addgene full sequence | sequence record 391614 | Addgene NGS Result
TTAATGTAGTCTTATGCAATACTCTTGTAGTCTTGCAACATGGTAACGATGAGTTAGCAACATGCCTTAC
AAGGAGAGAAAAAGCACCGTGCATGCCGATTGGTGGAAGTAAGGTGGTACGATCGTGCCTTATTAGGAAG
GCAACAGACGGGTCTGACATGGATTGGACGAACCACTGAATTGCCGCATTGCAGAGATATTGTATTTAAG
TGCCTAGCTCGATACATAAACGGGTCTCTCTGGTTAGACCAGATCTGAGCCTGGGAGCTCTCTGGCTAAC
TAGGGAACCCACTGCTTAAGCCTCAATAAAGCTTGCCTTGAGTGCTTCAAGTAGTGTGTGCCCGTCTGTT
GTGTGACTCTGGTAACTAGAGATCCCTCAGACCCTTTTAGTCAGTGTGGAAAATCTCTAGCAGTGGCGCC
CGAACAGGGACTTGAAAGCGAAAGGGAAACCAGAGGAGCTCTCTCGACGCAGGACTCGGCTTGCTGAAGC
GCGCACGGCAAGAGGCGAGGGGCGGCGACTGGTGAGTACGCCAAAAATTTTGACTAGCGGAGGCTAGAAG
GAGAGAGATGGGTGCGAGAGCGTCAGTATTAAGCGGGGGAGAATTAGATCGCGATGGGAAAAAATTCGGT
TAAGGCCAGGGGGAAAGAAAAAATATAAATTAAAACATATAGTATGGGCAAGCAGGGAGCTAGAACGATT
CGCAGTTAATCCTGGCCTGTTAGAAACATCAGAAGGCTGTAGACAAATACTGGGACAGCTACAACCATCC
CTTCAGACAGGATCAGAAGAACTTAGATCATTATATAATACAGTAGCAACCCTCTATTGTGTGCATCAAA
GGATAGAGATAAAAGACACCAAGGAAGCTTTAGACAAGATAGAGGAAGAGCAAAACAAAAGTAAGACCAC
CGCACAGCAAGCGGCCGCTGATCTTCAGACCTGGAGGAGGAGATATGAGGGACAATTGGAGAAGTGAATT
ATATAAATATAAAGTAGTAAAAATTGAACCATTAGGAGTAGCACCCACCAAGGCAAAGAGAAGAGTGGTG
CAGAGAGAAAAAAGAGCAGTGGGAATAGGAGCTTTGTTCCTTGGGTTCTTGGGAGCAGCAGGAAGCACTA
TGGGCGCAGCGTCAATGACGCTGACGGTACAGGCCAGACAATTATTGTCTGGTATAGTGCAGCAGCAGAA
CAATTTGCTGAGGGCTATTGAGGCGCAACAGCATCTGTTGCAACTCACAGTCTGGGGCATCAAGCAGCTC
CAGGCAAGAATCCTGGCTGTGGAAAGATACCTAAAGGATCAACAGCTCCTGGGGATTTGGGGTTGCTCTG
GAAAACTCATTTGCACCACTGCTGTGCCTTGGAATGCTAGTTGGAGTAATAAATCTCTGGAACAGATTTG
GAATCACACGACCTGGATGGAGTGGGACAGAGAAATTAACAATTACACAAGCTTAATACACTCCTTAATT
GAAGAATCGCAAAACCAGCAAGAAAAGAATGAACAAGAATTATTGGAATTAGATAAATGGGCAAGTTTGT
GGAATTGGTTTAACATAACAAATTGGCTGTGGTATATAAAATTATTCATAATGATAGTAGGAGGCTTGGT
AGGTTTAAGAATAGTTTTTGCTGTACTTTCTATAGTGAATAGAGTTAGGCAGGGATATTCACCATTATCG
TTTCAGACCCACCTCCCAACCCCGAGGGGACCCATGCATTGCATCTCAATTAGTCAGCAACCAGGTGTGG
AAAGTCCCCAGGCTCCCCAGCAGGCAGAAGTATGCAAAGCATGCGTCTCAATTAGTCAGCAACCATAGTC
CCGCCCCTAACTCCGCCCATCCCGCCCCTAACTCCGCCCAGTTCCGCCCATTCTCCGCCCCATGGCTGAC
TAATTTTTTTTATTTATGCAGAGGCCGAGGCCGCCTCGGCCTCTGAGCTATTCCAGAAGTAGTGAGGAGG
CTTTTTTGGAGGCCTAGGCTTTTGCAAAAAGCTTTCTAGAGGTACCACCGGAGCTTACCATGACCGAGTA
CAAGCCCACGGTGCGCCTCGCCACCCGCGACGACGTCCCCAGGGCCGTACGCACCCTCGCCGCCGCGTTC
GCCGACTACCCCGCCACGCGCCACACCGTCGATCCGGACCGCCACATCGAGCGGGTCACCGAGCTGCAAG
AACTCTTCCTCACGCGCGTCGGGCTCGACATCGGCAAGGTGTGGGTCGCGGACGACGGCGCCGCCGTGGC
GGTCTGGACCACGCCGGAGAGCGTCGAAGCGGGGGCGGTGTTCGCCGAGATCGGCCCGCGCATGGCCGAG
TTGAGCGGTTCCCGGCTGGCCGCGCAGCAACAGATGGAAGGCCTCCTGGCGCCGCACCGGCCCAAGGAGC
CCGCGTGGTTCCTGGCCACCGTCGGCGTCTCGCCCGACCACCAGGGCAAGGGTCTGGGCAGCGCCGTCGT
GCTCCCCGGAGTGGAGGCGGCCGAGCGCGCCGGGGTGCCCGCCTTCCTGGAGACCTCCGCGCCCCGCAAC
CTCCCCTTCTACGAGCGGCTCGGCTTCACCGTCACCGCCGACGTCGAGGTGCCCGAAGGACCGCGCACCT
GGTGCATGACCCGCAAGCCCGGTGCCAGTTAACGAATTCTAGATCTTGAGACAAATGGCAGTATTCATCC
ACAATTTTAAAAGAAAAGGGGGGATTGGGGGGTACAGTGCAGGGGAAAGAATAGTAGACATAATAGCAAC
AGACATACAAACTAAAGAATTACAAAAACAAATTACAAAAATTCAAAATTTTCGGGTTTATTACAGGGAC
AGCAGAGATCCACTTTGGCGCCGGCTCGAGGCCTGCAGGTGCAAAGATGGATAAAGTTTTAAACAGAGAG
GAATCTTTGCAGCTAATGGACCTTCTAGGTCTTGAAAGGAGTGGGAATTGGCTCCGGTGCCCGTCAGTGG
GCAGAGCGCACATCGCCCACAGTCCCCGAGAAGTTGGGGGGAGGGGTCGGCAATTGAACCGGTGCCTAGA
GAAGGTGGCGCGGGGTAAACTGGGAAAGTGATGTCGTGTACTGGCTCCGCCTTTTTCCCGAGGGTGGGGG
AGAACCGTATATAAGTGCAGTAGTCGCCGTGAACGTTCTTTTTCGCAACGGGTTTGCCGCCAGAACACAG
GTAAGTGCCGTGTGTGGTTCCCGCGGGCCTGGCCTCTTTACGGGTTATGGCCCTTGCGTGCCTTGAATTA
CTTCCACCTGGCTGCAGTACGTGATTCTTGATCCCGAGCTTCGGGTTGGAAGTGGGTGGGAGAGTTCGAG
GCCTTGCGCTTAAGGAGCCCCTTCGCCTCGTGCTTGAGTTGAGGCCTGGCCTGGGCGCTGGGGCCGCCGC
GTGCGAATCTGGTGGCACCTTCGCGCCTGTCTCGCTGCTTTCGATAAGTCTCTAGCCATTTAAAATTTTT
GATGACCTGCTGCGACGCTTTTTTTCTGGCAAGATAGTCTTGTAAATGCGGGCCAAGATCTGCACACTGG
TATTTCGGTTTTTGGGGCCGCGGGCGGCGACGGGGCCCGTGCGTCCCAGCGCACATGTTCGGCGAGGCGG
GGCCTGCGAGCGCGGCCACCGAGAATCGGACGGGGGTAGTCTCAAGCTGGCCGGCCTGCTCTGGTGCCTG
GCCTCGCGCCGCCGTGTATCGCCCCGCCCTGGGCGGCAAGGCTGGCCCGGTCGGCACCAGTTGCGTGAGC
GGAAAGATGGCCGCTTCCCGGCCCTGCTGCAGGGAGCTCAAAATGGAGGACGCGGCGCTCGGGAGAGCGG
GCGGGTGAGTCACCCACACAAAGGAAAAGGGCCTTTCCGTCCTCAGCCGTCGCTTCATGTGACTCCACGG
AGTACCGGGCGCCGTCCAGGCACCTCGATTAGTTCTCGAGCTTTTGGAGTACGTCGTCTTTAGGTTGGGG
GGAGGGGTTTTATGCGATGGAGTTTCCCCACACTGAGTGGGTGGAGACTGAAGTTAGGCCAGCTTGGCAC
TTGATGTAATTCTCCTTGGAATTTGCCCTTTTTGAGTTTGGATCTTGGTTCATTCTCAAGCCTCAGACAG
TGGTTCAAAGTTTTTTTCTTCCATTTCAGGTGTCGTGAGGCTAGCACCGCCACCATGGACCAGATGAGCA
GCCGCGCGGCCTCGGCCAGCCCCTACACCCCAGAGCACGCCGCCAGCGTGCCCACCCACTCGCCCTACGC
ACAACCCAGCTCCACCTTCGACACCATGTCGCCGGCGCCTGTCATCCCCTCCAACACCGACTACCCCGGA
CCCCACCACTTTGAGGTCACTTTCCAGCAGTCCAGCACGGCCAAGTCAGCCACCTGGACGTACTCCCCGC
TCTTGAAGAAACTCTACTGCCAGATCGCCAAGACATGCCCCATCCAGATCAAGGTGTCCACCCCGCCACC
CCCAGGCACCGCCATCCGGGCCATGCCTGTTTACAAGAAAGCGGAGCACGTGACCGACGTCGTGAAACGC
TGCCCCAACCACGAGCTCGGGAGGGACTTCAACGAAGGACAGTCTGCTCCAGCCAGCCACCTCATCCGCG
TGGAAGGCAATAATCTCTCGCAGTATGTGGATGACCCTGTCACCGGCAGGCAGAGCGTCGTGGTGCCCTA
TGAGCCACCACAGGTGGGGACGGAATTCACCACCATCCTGTACAACTTCATGTGTAACAGCAGCTGTGTA
GGGGGCATGAACCGGCGGCCCATCCTCATCATCATCACCCTGGAGATGCGGGATGGGCAGGTGCTGGGCC
GCCGGTCCTTTGAGGGCCGCATCTGCGCCTGTCCTGGCCGCGACCGAAAAGCTGATGAGGACCACTACCG
GGAGCAGCAGGCCCTGAACGAGAGCTCCGCCAAGAACGGGGCCGCCAGCAAGCGTGCCTTCAAGCAGAGC
CCCCCTGCCGTCCCCGCCCTTGGTGCCGGTGTGAAGAAGCGGCGGCATGGAGACGAGGACACGTACTACC
TTCAGGTGCGAGGCCGGGAGAACTTTGAGATCCTGATGAAGCTGAAAGAGAGCCTGGAGCTGATGGAGTT
GGTGCCGCAGCCACTGGTGGACTCCTATCGGCAGCAGCAGCAGCTCCTACAGAGGCCGAGTCACCTACAG
CCCCCGTCCTACGGGCCGGTCCTCTCGCCCATGAACAAGGTGCACGGGGGCATGAACAAGCTGCCCTCCG
TCAACCAGCTGGTGGGCCAGCCTCCCCCGCACAGTTCGGCAGCTACACCCAACCTGGGGCCCGTGGGCCC
CGGGATGCTCAACAACCATGGCCACGCAGTGCCAGCCAACGGCGAGATGAGCAGCAGCCACAGCGCCCAG
TCCATGGTCTCGGGGTCCCACTGCACTCCGCCACCCCCCTACCACGCCGACCCCAGCCTCGTCAGTTTTT
TAACAGGATTGGGGTGTCCAAACTGCATCGAGTATTTCACCTCCCAAGGGTTACAGAGCATTTACCACCT
GCAGAACCTGACCATTGAGGACCTGGGGGCCCTGAAGATCCCCGAGCAGTACCGCATGACCATCTGGCGG
GGCCTGCAGGACCTGAAGCAGGGCCACGACTACAGCACCGCGCAGCAGCTGCTCCGCTCTAGCAACGCGG
CCACCATCTCCATCGGCGGCTCAGGGGAACTGCAGCGCCAGCGGGTCATGGAGGCCGTGCACTTCCGCGT
GCGCCACACCATCACCATCCCCAACCGCGGCGGCCCAGGCGGCGGCCCTGACGAGTGGGCGGACTTCGGC
TTCGACCTGCCCGACTGCAAGGCCCGCAAGCAGCCCATCAAGGAGGAGTTCACGGAGGCCGAGATCCACT
AGTAATGAACTAGTCCGTAACTTGAAAGTATTTCGATTTCTTGGCTTTATATATCTTGTGGAAAGGACGA
TGCACCTCGCTCAATACCAAGACCACGCGTTAAGTCGACAATCAACCTCTGGATTACAAAATTTGTGAAA
GATTGACTGGTATTCTTAACTATGTTGCTCCTTTTACGCTATGTGGATACGCTGCTTTAATGCCTTTGTA
TCATGCTATTGCTTCCCGTATGGCTTTCATTTTCTCCTCCTTGTATAAATCCTGGTTGCTGTCTCTTTAT
GAGGAGTTGTGGCCCGTTGTCAGGCAACGTGGCGTGGTGTGCACTGTGTTTGCTGACGCAACCCCCACTG
GTTGGGGCATTGCCACCACCTGTCAGCTCCTTTCCGGGACTTTCGCTTTCCCCCTCCCTATTGCCACGGC
GGAACTCATCGCCGCCTGCCTTGCCCGCTGCTGGACAGGGGCTCGGCTGTTGGGCACTGACAATTCCGTG
GTGTTGTCGGGGAAATCATCGTCCTTTCCTTGGCTGCTCGCCTGTGTTGCCACCTGGATTCTGCGCGGGA
CGTCCTTCTGCTACGTCCCTTCGGCCCTCAATCCAGCGGACCTTCCTTCCCGCGGCCTGCTGCCGGCTCT
GCGGCCTCTTCCGCGTCTTCGCCTTCGCCCTCAGACGAGTCGGATCTCCCTTTGGGCCGCCTCCCCGCGT
CGACTTTAAGACCAATGACTTACAAGGCAGCTGTAGATCTTAGCCACTTTTTAAAAGAAAAGGGGGGACT
GGAAGGGCTAATTCACTCCCAACGAAGACAAGATCTGCTTTTTGCTTGTACTGGGTCTCTCTGGTTAGAC
CAGATCTGAGCCTGGGAGCTCTCTGGCTAACTAGGGAACCCACTGCTTAAGCCTCAATAAAGCTTGCCTT
GAGTGCTTCAAGTAGTGTGTGCCCGTCTGTTGTGTGACTCTGGTAACTAGAGATCCCTCAGACCCTTTTA
GTCAGTGTGGAAAATCTCTAGCAGTACGTATAGTAGTTCATGTCATCTTATTATTCAGTATTTATAACTT
GCAAAGAAATGAATATCAGAGAGTGAGAGGAACTTGTTTATTGCAGCTTATAATGGTTACAAATAAAGCA
ATAGCATCACAAATTTCACAAATAAAGCATTTTTTTCACTGCATTCTAGTTGTGGTTTGTCCAAACTCAT
CAATGTATCTTATCATGTCTGGCTCTAGCTATCCCGCCCCTAACTCCGCCCATCCCGCCCCTAACTCCGC
CCAGTTCCGCCCATTCTCCGCCCCATGGCTGACTAATTTTTTTTATTTATGCAGAGGCCGAGGCCGCCTC
GGCCTCTGAGCTATTCCAGAAGTAGTGAGGAGGCTTTTTTGGAGGCCTAGGGACGTACCCAATTCGCCCT
ATAGTGAGTCGTATTACGCGCGCTCACTGGCCGTCGTTTTACAACGTCGTGACTGGGAAAACCCTGGCGT
TACCCAACTTAATCGCCTTGCAGCACATCCCCCTTTCGCCAGCTGGCGTAATAGCGAAGAGGCCCGCACC
GATCGCCCTTCCCAACAGTTGCGCAGCCTGAATGGCGAATGGG
[124 nt withheld, positions 7394-7517]
C
[91 nt withheld, positions 7519-7609]
A
[49 nt withheld, positions 7611-7659]
CCTTTGACGTTGGAGTCCACGTTCTTT
[37 nt withheld, positions 7687-7723]
ACCCTATCTCGGTCTATTCTTTTGATTTATAAGGGATTTTGCCGATTTCGGCCTATTGGTTAAAAAATGA
GCTGATTTAACAAAAATTTAACGCGAATTTTAACAAAATATTAACGCTTACAATTTAGGTGGCACTTTTC
GGGGAAATGTGCGCGGAACCCCTATTTGTTTATTTTTCTAAATACATTCAAATATGTATCCGCTCATGAG
ACAATAACCCTGATAAATGCTTCAATAATATTGAAAAAGGAAGAGTATGAGTATTCAACATTTCCGTGTC
GCCCTTATTCCCTTTTTTGCGGCATTTTGCCTTCCTGTTTTTGCTCACCCAGAAACGCTGGTGAAAGTAA
AAGATGCTGAAGATCAGTTGGGTGCACGAGTGGGTTACATCGAACTGGATCTCAACAGCGGTAAGATCCT
TGAGAGTTTTCGCCCCGAAGAACGTTTTCCAATGATGAGCACTTTTAAAGTTCTGCTATGTGGCGCGGTA
TTATCCCGTATTGACGCCGGGCAAGAGCAACTCGGTCGCCGCATACACTATTCTCAGAATGACTTGGTTG
AGTACTCACCAGTCACAGAAAAGCATCTTACGGATGGCATGACAGTAAGAGAATTATGCAGTGCTGCCAT
AACCATGAGTGATAACACTGCGGCCAACTTACTTCTGACAACGATCGGAGGACCGAAGGAGCTAACCGCT
TTTTTGCACAACATGGGGGATCATGTAACTCGCCTTGATCGTTGGGAACCGGAGCTGAATGAAGCCATAC
CAAACGACGAGCGTGACACCACGATGCCTGTAGCAATGGCAACAACGTTGCGCAAACTATTAACTGGCGA
ACTACTTACTCTAGCTTCCCGGCAACAATTAATAGACTGGATGGAGGCGGATAAAGTTGCAGGACCACTT
CTGCGCTCGGCCCTTCCGGCTGGCTGGTTTATTGCTGATAAATCTGGAGCCGGTGAGCGTGGGTCTCGCG
GTATCATTGCAGCACTGGGGCCAGATGGTAAGCCCTCCCGTATCGTAGTTATCTACACGACGGGGAGTCA
GGCAACTATGGATGAACGAAATAGACAGATCGCTGAGATAGGTGCCTCACTGATTAAGCATTGGTAACTG
TCAGACCAAGTTTACTCATATATACTTTAGATTGATTTAAAACTTCATTTTTAATTTAAAAGGATCTAGG
TGAAGATCCTTTTTGATAATCTCATGACCAAAATCCCTTAACGTGAGTTTTCGTTCCACTGAGCGTCAGA
CCCCGTAGAAAAGATCAAAGGATCTTCTTGAGATCCTTTTTTTCTGCGCGTAATCTGCTGCTTGCAAACA
AAAAAACCACCGCTACCAGCGGTGGTTTGTTTGCCGGATCAAGAGCTACCAACTCTTTTTCCGAAGGTAA
CTGGCTTCAGCAGAGCGCAGATACCAAATACTGTTCTTCTAGTGTAGCCGTAGTTAGGCCACCACTTCAA
GAACTCTGTAGCACCGCCTACATACCTCGCTCTGCTAATCCTGTTACCAGTGGCTGCTGCCAGTGGCGAT
AAGTCGTGTCTTACCGGGTTGGACTCAAGACGATAGTTACCGGATAAGGCGCAGCGGTCGGGCTGAACGG
GGGGTTCGTGCACACAGCCCAGCTTGGAGCGAACGACCTACACCGAACTGAGATACCTACAGCGTGAGCT
ATGAGAAAGCGCCACGCTTCCCGAAGGGAGAAAGGCGGACAGGTATCCGGTAAGCGGCAGGGTCGGAACA
GGAGAGCGCACGAGGGAGCTTCCAGGGGGAAACGCCTGGTATCTTTATAGTCCTGTCGGGTTTCGCCACC
TCTGACTTGAGCGTCGATTTTTGTGATGCTCGTCAGGGGGGCGGAGCCTATGGAAAAACGCCAGCAACGC
GGCCTTTTTACGGTTCCTGGCCTTTTGCTGGCCTTTTGCTCACATGTTCTTTCCTGCGTTATCCCCTGAT
TCTGTGGATAACCGTATTACCGCCTTTGAGTGAGCTGATACCGCTCGCCGCAGCCGAACGACCGAGCGCA
GCGAGTCAGTGAGCGAGGAAGCGGAAGAGCGCCCAATACGCAAACCGCCTCTCCCCGCGCGTTGGCCGAT
TCATTAATGCAGCTGGCACGACAGGTTTCCCGACTGGAAAGCGGGCAGTGAGCGCAACGCAATTAATGTG
AGTTAGCTCACTCATTAGGCACCCCAGGCTTTACACTTTATGCTTCCGGCTCGTATGTTGTGTGGAATTG
TGAGCGGATAACAATTTCACACAGGAAACAGCTATGACCATGATTACGCCAAGCGCGCAATTAACCCTCA
CTAAAGGGAACAAAAGCTGGAGCTGCAAGC
