>Addgene plasmid #143535 | TFORF1668 | depositor partial sequence | sequence record 282735 | Insert
ACCGCCACCATGGACCAGATGAGCAGCCGCGCGGCCTCGGCCAGCCCCTACACCCCAGAGCACGCCGCCA
GCGTGCCCACCCACTCGCCCTACGCACAACCCAGCTCCACCTTCGACACCATGTCGCCGGCGCCTGTCAT
CCCCTCCAACACCGACTACCCCGGACCCCACCACTTTGAGGTCACTTTCCAGCAGTCCAGCACGGCCAAG
TCAGCCACCTGGACGTACTCCCCGCTCTTGAAGAAACTCTACTGCCAGATCGCCAAGACATGCCCCATCC
AGATCAAGGTGTCCACCCCGCCACCCCCAGGCACCGCCATCCGGGCCATGCCTGTTTACAAGAAAGCGGA
GCACGTGACCGACGTCGTGAAACGCTGCCCCAACCACGAGCTCGGGAGGGACTTCAACGAAGGACAGTCT
GCTCCAGCCAGCCACCTCATCCGCGTGGAAGGCAATAATCTCTCGCAGTATGTGGATGACCCTGTCACCG
GCAGGCAGAGCGTCGTGGTGCCCTATGAGCCACCACAGGTGGGGACGGAATTCACCACCATCCTGTACAA
CTTCATGTGTAACAGCAGCTGTGTAGGGGGCATGAACCGGCGGCCCATCCTCATCATCATCACCCTGGAG
ATGCGGGATGGGCAGGTGCTGGGCCGCCGGTCCTTTGAGGGCCGCATCTGCGCCTGTCCTGGCCGCGACC
GAAAAGCTGATGAGGACCACTACCGGGAGCAGCAGGCCCTGAACGAGAGCTCCGCCAAGAACGGGGCCGC
CAGCAAGCGTGCCTTCAAGCAGAGCCCCCCTGCCGTCCCCGCCCTTGGTGCCGGTGTGAAGAAGCGGCGG
CATGGAGACGAGGACACGTACTACCTTCAGGTGCGAGGCCGGGAGAACTTTGAGATCCTGATGAAGCTGA
AAGAGAGCCTGGAGCTGATGGAGTTGGTGCCGCAGCCACTGGTGGACTCCTATCGGCAGCAGCAGCAGCT
CCTACAGAGGCCGAGTCACCTACAGCCCCCGTCCTACGGGCCGGTCCTCTCGCCCATGAACAAGGTGCAC
GGGGGCATGAACAAGCTGCCCTCCGTCAACCAGCTGGTGGGCCAGCCTCCCCCGCACAGTTCGGCAGCTA
CACCCAACCTGGGGCCCGTGGGCCCCGGGATGCTCAACAACCATGGCCACGCAGTGCCAGCCAACGGCGA
GATGAGCAGCAGCCACAGCGCCCAGTCCATGGTCTCGGGGTCCCACTGCACTCCGCCACCCCCCTACCAC
GCCGACCCCAGCCTCGTCAGTTTTTTAACAGGATTGGGGTGTCCAAACTGCATCGAGTATTTCACCTCCC
AAGGGTTACAGAGCATTTACCACCTGCAGAACCTGACCATTGAGGACCTGGGGGCCCTGAAGATCCCCGA
GCAGTACCGCATGACCATCTGGCGGGGCCTGCAGGACCTGAAGCAGGGCCACGACTACAGCACCGCGCAG
CAGCTGCTCCGCTCTAGCAACGCGGCCACCATCTCCATCGGCGGCTCAGGGGAACTGCAGCGCCAGCGGG
TCATGGAGGCCGTGCACTTCCGCGTGCGCCACACCATCACCATCCCCAACCGCGGCGGCCCAGGCGGCGG
CCCTGACGAGTGGGCGGACTTCGGCTTCGACCTGCCCGACTGCAAGGCCCGCAAGCAGCCCATCAAGGAG
GAGTTCACGGAGGCCGAGATCCACTAGTAATGAACTAGTCCGTAACTTGAAAGTATTTCGATTTCTTGGC
TTTATATATCTTGTGGAAAGGACGATGCACCTCGCTCAATACCAAGACC
