>Addgene plasmid #143535 | TFORF1668 | depositor partial sequence | sequence record 282736 | Barcode
TGCACCTCGCTCAATACCAAGACC
